>Addgene plasmid #130242 | pRDAX-EMMI-011 BsaI//(U)-Esp3I-SacB-Esp3I-(V)//BsaI | depositor full sequence | sequence record 249620 | Full Sequence
GTTACGCTGGAGTCTGAGGCTCGTCCTGAATGGGTCTCTTGGAAGAGACGTCGCAGCGGACACTTCGCGA
TCCTTTTTAACCCATCACATATACCTGCCGTTCACTATTATTTAGTGAAATGAGATATTATGATATTTTC
TGAATTGTGATTAAAAAGGCAACTTTATGCCCATGCAACAGAAACTATAAAAAATACAGAGAATGAAAAG
AAACAGATAGATTTTTTAGTTCTTTAGGCCCGTAGTCTGCAAATCCTTTTATGATTTTCTATCAAACAAA
AGAGGAAAATAGACCAGTTGCAATCCAAACGAGAGTCTAATAGAATGAGGTCGAAAAGTAAATCGCGCGG
GTTTGTTACTGATAAAGCAGGCAAGACCTAAAATGTGTAAAGGGCAAAGTGTATACTTTGGCGTCACCCC
TTACATATTTTAGGTCTTTTTTTATTGTGCGTAACTAACTTGCCATCTTCAAACAGGAGGGCTGGAAGAA
GCAGACCGCTAACACAGTACATAAAAAAGGAGACATGAACGATGAACATCAAAAAGTTTGCAAAACAAGC
AACAGTATTAACCTTTACTACCGCACTGCTGGCAGGAGGCGCAACTCAAGCGTTTGCGAAAGAAACGAAC
CAAAAGCCATATAAGGAAACATACGGCATTTCCCATATTACACGCCATGATATGCTGCAAATCCCTGAAC
AGCAAAAAAATGAAAAATATCAAGTTCCTGAATTCGATTCGTCCACAATTAAAAATATCTCTTCTGCAAA
AGGCCTGGACGTTTGGGACAGCTGGCCATTACAAAACGCTGACGGCACTGTCGCAAACTATCACGGCTAC
CACATCGTCTTTGCATTAGCCGGAGATCCTAAAAATGCGGATGACACATCGATTTACATGTTCTATCAAA
AAGTCGGCGAAACTTCTATTGACAGCTGGAAAAACGCTGGCCGCGTCTTTAAAGACAGCGACAAATTCGA
TGCAAATGATTCTATCCTAAAAGACCAAACACAAGAATGGTCAGGTTCAGCCACATTTACATCTGACGGA
AAAATCCGTTTATTCTACACTGATTTCTCCGGTAAACATTACGGCAAACAAACACTGACAACTGCACAAG
TTAACGTATCAGCATCAGACAGCTCTTTGAACATCAACGGTGTAGAGGATTATAAATCAATCTTTGACGG
TGACGGAAAAACGTATCAAAATGTACAGCAGTTCATCGATGAAGGCAACTACAGCTCAGGCGACAACCAT
ACGCTGAGAGATCCTCACTACGTAGAAGATAAAGGCCACAAATACTTAGTATTTGAAGCAAACACTGGAA
CTGAAGATGGCTACCAAGGCGAAGAATCTTTATTTAACAAAGCATACTATGGCAAAAGCACATCATTCTT
CCGTCAAGAAAGTCAAAAACTTCTGCAAAGCGATAAAAAACGCACGGCTGAGTTAGCAAACGGCGCTCTC
GGTATGATTGAGCTAAACGATGATTACACACTGAAAAAAGTGATGAAACCGCTGATTGCATCTAACACAG
TAACAGATGAAATTGAACGCGCGAACGTCTTTAAAATGAACGGCAAATGGTACCTGTTCACTGACTCCCG
CGGATCAAAAATGACGATTGACGGCATTACGTCTAACGATATTTACATGCTTGGTTATGTTTCTAATTCT
TTAACTGGCCCATACAAGCCGCTGAACAAAACTGGCCTTGTGTTAAAAATGGATCTTGATCCTAACGATG
TAACCTTTACTTACTCACACTTCGCTGTACCTCAAGCGAAAGGAAACAATGTCGTGATTACAAGCTATAT
GACAAACAGAGGATTCTACGCAGACAAACAATCAACGTTTGCGCCAAGCTTCCTGCTGAACATCAAAGGC
AAGAAAACATCTGTTGTCAAAGACAGCATCCTTGAACAAGGACAATTAACAGTTAACAAATAAAAACGCA
AAAGAAAATGCCGATATCCTATTGGCATTTTCTTTTATTTCTTATCAACATAAAGGTGAATCCCATAGGG
CAGGAGCTAAGGAAGCTAAAATGGAGAAAAAAATCACTGGATATACCACCGTTGATATATCCCAATGGCA
TCGTAAAGAACATTTTGAGGCATTTCAGTCAGTTGCTCAATGTACCTATAACCAGACCGTTCAGCTGGAT
ATTACGGCCTTTTTAAAGACCGTAAAGAAAAATAAGCACAAGTTTTATCCGGCCTTTATTCACATTCTTG
CCCGCCTGATGAATGCTCATCCGGAATTCCGTATGGCAATGAAAGACGGTGAGCTGGTGATATGGGATAG
TGTTCACCCTTGTTACACCGTTTTCCATGAGCAAACTGAAACGTTTTCATCGCTCTGGAGTGAATACCAC
GACGATTTCCGGCAGTTTCTACACATATATTCGCAAGATGTGGCGTGTTACGGTGAAAACCTGGCCTATT
TCCCTAAAGGGTTTATTGAGAATATGTTTTTCGTGTCAGCCAATCCCTGGGTGAGTTTCACCAGTTTTGA
TTTAAACGTGGCCAATATGGACAACTTCTTCGCCCCCGTTTTCACCATGGGCAAATATTATACGCAAGGC
GACAAGGTGCTGATGCCGCTGGCGATTCAGGTTCATCATGCCGTTTGTGATGGCTTCCATGTCGGCAGAA
TGCTTAATGAATTACAACAGTACTGCGATGAGTGGCAGGGCGGGGCGTAATTCCCGGCCAGGACCCAACG
CTGCCCGAGATGCGCCGCGTGCGGCTGCTGGAGATGGCGGACGCGATGGATATGTTCTGCCAAGGGTTGG
TTTGCGCATTCACAGTTCTCCGCAAGAATTGATTGGCTCCAATTCTTGGAGTGGTGAATCCGTTAGCGAG
GTGCCGCCGGCTTCCATGCTCGGAAAGCCGCACGACGTCTCTGTTGAGAGACCTTTAAATCATACCTGAC
CTCCATAGCAGAAAGTCAAAAGCCTCCGACCGGAGGCTTTTGACTTGATCGGCACGTAAGAGGTTCCAAC
TTTCACCATAATGAAATAAGATCACTACCGGGCGTATTTTTTGAGTTATCGAGATTTTCAGGAGCTAAGG
AAGCTAAAATGAGCCATATTCAACGGGAAACGTCTTGCTCGAGGCCGCGATTAAATTCCAACATGGATGC
TGATTTATATGGGTATAAATGGGCTCGCGATAATGTCGGGCAATCAGGTGCGACAATCTATCGATTGTAT
GGGAAGCCCGATGCGCCAGAGTTGTTTCTGAAACATGGCAAAGGTAGCGTTGCCAATGATGTTACAGATG
AGATGGTCAGGCTAAACTGGCTGACGGAATTTATGCCTCTTCCGACCATCAAGCATTTTATCCGTACTCC
TGATGATGCATGGTTACTCACCACTGCGATCCCAGGGAAAACAGCATTCCAGGTATTAGAAGAATATCCT
GATTCAGGTGAAAATATTGTTGATGCGCTGGCAGTGTTCCTGCGCCGGTTGCATTCGATTCCTGTTTGTA
ATTGTCCTTTTAACGGCGATCGCGTATTTCGCCTCGCTCAGGCGCAATCACGAATGAATAACGGTTTGGT
TGGTGCGAGTGATTTTGATGACGAGCGTAATGGCTGGCCTGTTGAACAAGTCTGGAAAGAAATGCATAAG
CTTTTGCCATTCTCACCGGATTCAGTCGTCACTCATGGTGATTTCTCACTTGATAACCTTATTTTTGACG
AGGGGAAATTAATAGGTTGTATTGATGTTGGACGAGTCGGAATCGCAGACCGATACCAGGATCTTGCCAT
CCTATGGAACTGCCTCGGTGAGTTTTCTCCTTCATTACAGAAACGGCTTTTTCAAAAATATGGTATTGAT
AATCCTGATATGAATAAATTGCAGTTTCACTTGATGCTCGATGAGTTTTTCTAATGAGGGCCCAAATGTA
ATCACCTGGCTCACCTTCGGGTGGGCCTTTCTGCGTTGCTGGCGTTTTTCCATAGGCTCCGCCCCCCTGA
CGAGCATCACAAAAATCGATGCTCAAGTCAGAGGTGGCGAAACCCGACAGGACTATAAAGATACCAGGCG
TTTCCCCCTGGAAGCTCCCTCGTGCGCTCTCCTGTTCCGACCCTGCCGCTTACCGGATACCTGTCCGCCT
TTCTCCCTTCGGGAAGCGTGGCGCTTTCTCATAGCTCACGCTGTAGGTATCTCAGTTCGGTGTAGGTCGT
TCGCTCCAAGCTGGGCTGTGTGCACGAACCCCCCGTTCAGCCCGACCGCTGCGCCTTATCCGGTAACTAT
CGTCTTGAGTCCAACCCGGTAAGACACGACTTATCGCCACTGGCAGCAGCCACTGGTAACAGGATTAGCA
GAGCGAGGTATGTAGGCGGTGCTACAGAGTTCTTGAAGTGGTGGCCTAACTACGGCTACACTAGAAGAAC
AGTATTTGGTATCTGCGCTCTGCTGAAGCCAGTTACCTCGGAAAAAGAGTTGGTAGCTCTTGATCCGGCA
AACAAACCACCGCTGGTAGCGGTGGTTTTTTTGTTTGCAAGCAGCAGATTACGCGCAGAAAAAAAGGATC
TCAAGAAGATCCTTTGATTTTCTACCGAAGAAAGGCCCACCCGTGAAGGTGAGCCAGTGAGTTGATTGCA
GTCCA
Features (pLannotate 1.2.2; 10 found; start..end, strand, type, name):
     86..531     +  promoter       sacB promoter: sacR; sacB promoter and control region
    532..1953    +  CDS            SacB: secreted levansucrase that renders bacterial growth sensitive to sucrose; Bacillus subtilis sacB; negative selection marker
   2031..2050    +  promoter       cat promoter (fragment): promoter of the E. coli cat gene encoding chloramphenicol acetyltransferase
   2051..2707    +  CDS            cat: CAT_ECOLX - Experimental evidence at protein level: Swiss-Prot protein existence level 1. This enzyme is an effector of chloramphenicol resistance in bacteria. From Escherichia coli. This protein is used as a marker in many commonly used cloning vectors, such as pACYC184.
   2954..2985    +  terminator     tonB terminator: bidirectional E. coli tonB-P14 transcription terminator
   2986..3088    +  promoter       cat promoter: promoter of the E. coli cat gene encoding chloramphenicol acetyltransferase
   3089..3904    +  CDS            KanR: aminoglycoside phosphotransferase; aph(3')-Ia; confers resistance to kanamycin in bacteria or G418 (Geneticin®) in eukaryotes
   3928..3955    +  terminator     T7Te terminator: phage T7 early transcription terminator
   3967..4554    -  rep_origin     ori: high-copy-number ColE1/pMB1/pBR322/pUC origin of replication
   4576..4605    -  terminator     T3Te terminator: phage T3 early transcription terminator
