[The description below was written by a language model from this plasmid's Addgene catalogue record and pLannotate feature annotations shown in this document.]
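Description:
pRDAX-EMMI-011 BsaI//(U)-Esp3I-SacB-Esp3I-(V)//BsaI is a small (about 4.6 kb) custom-built synthetic biology plasmid deposited as an extension to the EMMA modular assembly kit. It is propagated in E. coli from a high-copy ColE1/pUC-type origin and selected with kanamycin. The resistance gene is an aph(3')-Ia aminoglycoside phosphotransferase driven by a cat promoter. The tonB, T7Te and T3Te transcription terminators flank the marker and origin, which should insulate the backbone functions from the cloning region.

The payload is a counter-selectable stuffer rather than a gene of interest. It consists of Bacillus subtilis sacB with its native sacR promoter and control region, encoding the secreted levansucrase that makes bacteria sensitive to sucrose. The feature table also shows a chloramphenicol acetyltransferase (cat) coding sequence immediately downstream, preceded by a short cat promoter fragment. The catalogue entry does not mention cat, so it may be part of the replaceable cassette, but this is not stated.

The plasmid name indicates the layout. Inner Esp3I sites bracket the SacB cassette, positions labelled U and V lie just outside them, and outer BsaI sites flank the whole unit. The restriction sites themselves are not annotated in the feature table. This arrangement is typical of a Golden Gate-style entry vector. A new part would replace the SacB cassette by Esp3I digestion, with sucrose selecting against uncut parental plasmid, and BsaI would then release the part with U and V fusion-site overhangs for assembly. The record gives no further detail on what the U–V position holds in a final EMMA construct.
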