Addgene plasmid #130242: pRDAX-EMMI-011 BsaI//(U)-Esp3I-SacB-Esp3I-(V)//BsaI
Purpose: EMMA Kit # 1000000119 extension
Depositing lab: Gary Lewin. Depositing organization: Max-Delbrueck-Centrum fuer Molekulare Medizin (MDC).
Backbone
  Vector backbone: custom built
  Vector type: Synthetic Biology
Growth in bacteria
  Bacterial resistance: Kanamycin, 50 μg/mL
  Growth temperature: 37°C
  Growth strain: DH5alpha
  Copy number: High Copy
Gene/Insert
  Gene/Insert name: SacB
  Species: bacterial
  Cloning method: Restriction Enzyme; 5′ cloning site unknown (unknown if destroyed); 3′ cloning site unknown (unknown if destroyed)
Terms and licenses: Academic/Nonprofit Terms; Industry Terms: Not Available to Industry
How to cite: pRDAX-EMMI-011 BsaI//(U)-Esp3I-SacB-Esp3I-(V)//BsaI was a gift from Gary Lewin (Addgene plasmid # 130242 ; http://n2t.net/addgene:130242 ; RRID:Addgene_130242)
